>Addgene plasmid #199604 | Cas9-T6N (pZZ12, TAT-4MycNLS-Cas9-2SV40NLS-sfGFP) | addgene full sequence | sequence record 391676 | Addgene NGS Result
TTTCCTGTTTGGTCACTGATGCCTCCGTGTAAGGGGGATTTCTGTTCATGGGGGTAATGATACCGATGAA
ACGAGAGAGGATGCTCACGATACGGGTTACTGATGATGAACATGCCCGGTTACTGGAACGTTGTGAGGGT
AAACAACTGGCGGTATGGATGCGGCGGGACCAGAGAAAAATCACTCAGGGTCAATGCCAGCGCTTCGTTA
ATACAGATGTAGGTGTTCCACAGGGTAGCCAGCAGCATCCTGCGATGCAGATCCGGAACATAATGGTGCA
GGGCGCTGACTTCCGCGTTTCCAGACTTTACGAAACACGGAAACCGAAGACCATTCATGTTGTTGCTCAG
GTCGCAGACGTTTTGCAGCAGCAGTCGCTTCACGTTCGCTCGCGTATCGGTGATTCATTCTGCTAACCAG
TAAGGCAACCCCGCCAGCCTAGCCGGGTCCTCAACGACAGGAGCACGATCATGCGCACCCGTGGCCAGGA
CCCAACGCTGCCCGAGATGCGCCGCGTGCGGCTGCTGGAGATGGCGGACGCGATGGATATGTTCTGCCAA
GGGTTGGTTTGCGCATTCACAGTTCTCCGCAAGAATTGATTGGCTCCAATTCTTGGAGTGGTGAATCCGT
TAGCGAGGTGCCGCCGGCTTCCATTCAGGTCGAGGTGGCCCGGCTCCATGCACCGCGACGCAACGCGGGG
AGGCAGACAAGGTATAGGGCGGCGCCTACAATCCATGCCAACCCGTTCCATGTGCTCGCCGAGGCGGCAT
AAATCGCCGTGACGATCAGCGGTCCAATGATCGAAGTTAGGCTGGTAAGAGCCGCGAGCGATCCTTGAAG
CTGTCCCTGATGGTCGTCATCTACCTGCCTGGACAGCATGGCCTGCAACGCGGGCATCCCGATGCCGCCG
GAAGCGAGAAGAATCATAATGGGGAAGGCCATCCAGCCTCGCGTCGCGAACGCCAGCAAGACGTAGCCCA
GCGCGTCGGCCGCCATGCCGGCGATAATGGCCTGCTTCTCGCCGAAACGTTTGGTGGCGGGACCAGTGAC
GAAGGCTTGAGCGAGGGCGTGCAAGATTCCGAATACCGCAAGCGACAGGCCGATCATCGTCGCGCTCCAG
CGAAAGCGGTCCTCGCCGAAAATGACCCAGAGCGCTGCCGGCACCTGTCCTACGAGTTGCATGATAAAGA
AGACAGTCATAAGTGCGGCGACGATAGTCATGCCCCGCGCCCACCGGAAGGAGCTGACTGGGTTGAAGGC
TCTCAAGGGCATCGGTCGAGATCCCGGTGCCTAATGAGTGAGCTAACTTACATTAATTGCGTTGCGCTCA
CTGCCCGCTTTCCAGTCGGGAAACCTGTCGTGCCAGCTGCATTAATGAATCGGCCAACGCGCGGGGAGAG
GCGGTTTGCGTATTGGGCGCCAGGGTGGTTTTTCTTTTCACCAGTGAGACGGGCAACAGCTGATTGCCCT
TCACCGCCTGGCCCTGAGAGAGTTGCAGCAAGCGGTCCACGCTGGTTTGCCCCAGCAGGCGAAAATCCTG
TTTGATGGTGGTTAACGGCGGGATATAACATGAGCTGTCTTCGGTATCGTCGTATCCCACTACCGAGATA
TCCGCACCAACGCGCAGCCCGGACTCGGTAATGGCGCGCATTGCGCCCAGCGCCATCTGATCGTTGGCAA
CCAGCATCGCAGTGGGAACGATGCCCTCATTCAGCATTTGCATGGTTTGTTGAAAACCGGACATGGCACT
CCAGTCGCCTTCCCGTTCCGCTATCGGCTGAATTTGATTGCGAGTGAGATATTTATGCCAGCCAGCCAGA
CGCAGACGCGCCGAGACAGAACTTAATGGGCCCGCTAACAGCGCGATTTGCTGGTGACCCAATGCGACCA
GATGCTCCACGCCCAGTCGCGTACCGTCTTCATGGGAGAAAATAATACTGTTGATGGGTGTCTGGTCAGA
GACATCAAGAAATAACGCCGGAACATTAGTGCAGGCAGCTTCCACAGCAATGGCATCCTGGTCATCCAGC
GGATAGTTAATGATCAGCCCACTGACGCGTTGCGCGAGAAGATTGTGCACCGCCGCTTTACAGGCTTCGA
CGCCGCTTCGTTCTACCATCGACACCACCACGCTGGCACCCAGTTGATCGGCGCGAGATTTAATCGCCGC
GACAATTTGCGACGGCGCGTGCAGGGCCAGACTGGAGGTGGCAACGCCAATCAGCAACGACTGTTTGCCC
GCCAGTTGTTGTGCCACGCGGTTGGGAATGTAATTCAGCTCCGCCATCGCCGCTTCCACTTTTTCCCGCG
TTTTCGCAGAAACGTGGCTGGCCTGGTTCACCACGCGGGAAACGGTCTGATAAGAGACACCGGCATACTC
TGCGACATCGTATAACGTTACTGGTTTCACATTCACCACCCTGAATTGACTCTCTTCCGGGCGCTATCAT
GCCATACCGCGAAAGGTTTTGCGCCATTCGATGGTGTCCGGGATCTCGACGCTCTCCCTTATGCGACTCC
TGCATTAGGAAGCAGCCCAGTAGTAGGTTGAGGCCGTTGAGCACCGCCGCCGCAAGGAATGGTGCATGCA
AGGAGATGGCGCCCAACAGTCCCCCGGCCACGGGGCCTGCCACCATACCCACGCCGAAACAAGCGCTCAT
GAGCCCGAAGTGGCGAGCCCGATCTTCCCCATCGGTGATGTCGGCGATATAGGCGCCAGCAACCGCACCT
GTGGCGCCGGTGATGCCGGCCACGATGCGTCCGGCGTAGAGGATCGAGATCTCGATCCCGCGAAATTAAT
ACGACTCACTATAGGGGAATTGTGAGCGGATAACAATTCCCCTCTAGAAATAATTTTGTTTAACTTTAAG
AAGGAGATATACCATGGGCAGCAGCCATCATCATCATCATCACAGCAGCGGCCTGGTGCCGCGCGGCAGC
CATATGGCTAGCTGGAGCCATCCGCAGTTTGAAAAAGGTGGTGGTAGCGGTGGTGGTTCAGGTGGTAGTG
CATGGTCACACCCTCAGTTTGAGAAAATGTCGGACTCAGAAGTCAATCAAGAAGCTAAGCCAGAGGTCAA
GCCAGAAGTCAAGCCTGAGACTCACATCAATTTAAAGGTGTCCGATGGATCTTCAGAGATCTTCTTCAAG
ATCAAAAAGACCACTCCTTTAAGAAGGCTGATGGAAGCGTTCGCTAAAAGACAGGGTAAGGAAATGGACT
CCTTAAGATTCTTGTACGACGGTATTAGAATCCAAGCTGATCAGACCCCTGAAGATTTGGACATGGAGGA
TAACGATATTATTGAGGCTCACAGAGAACAGATTGGTGGATCCGGCCGTAAGAAACGCCGCCAGCGTCGC
CGTCCGCAAGGCGGTAGCCCCGCCGCGAAGCGTGTAAAGCTGGATGGGGGTAGCCCAGCGGCAAAAAGGG
TGAAACTAGACGGCGGCTCCCCGGCAGCCAAGAGAGTCAAACTCGACGGGGGTAGCCCTGCTGCTAAACG
TGTTAAGCTTGATGGTATCCACGGAGTCCCAGCAGCTACCATGGATAAGAAATACTCAATAGGCTTAGAT
ATCGGCACAAATAGCGTCGGATGGGCGGTGATCACTGATGAATATAAGGTTCCGTCTAAAAAGTTCAAGG
TTCTGGGAAATACAGACCGCCACAGTATCAAAAAAAATCTTATAGGGGCTCTTTTATTTGACAGTGGAGA
GACAGCGGAAGCGACTCGTCTCAAACGGACAGCTCGTAGAAGGTATACACGTCGGAAGAATCGTATTTGT
TATCTACAGGAGATTTTTTCAAATGAGATGGCGAAAGTAGATGATAGTTTCTTTCATCGACTTGAAGAGT
CTTTTTTGGTGGAAGAAGACAAGAAGCATGAACGTCATCCTATTTTTGGAAATATAGTAGATGAAGTTGC
TTATCATGAGAAATATCCAACTATCTATCATCTGCGAAAAAAATTGGTAGATTCTACTGATAAAGCGGAT
TTGCGCTTAATCTATTTGGCCTTAGCGCATATGATTAAGTTTCGTGGTCATTTTTTGATTGAGGGAGATT
TAAATCCTGATAATAGTGATGTGGACAAACTATTTATCCAGTTGGTACAAACCTACAATCAATTATTTGA
AGAAAACCCTATTAACGCAAGTGGAGTAGATGCTAAAGCGATTCTTTCTGCACGATTGAGTAAATCAAGA
CGATTAGAAAATCTCATTGCTCAGCTCCCCGGTGAGAAGAAAAATGGCTTATTTGGGAATCTCATTGCTT
TGTCATTGGGTTTGACCCCTAATTTTAAATCAAATTTTGATTTGGCAGAAGATGCTAAATTACAGCTTTC
AAAAGATACTTACGATGATGATTTAGATAATTTATTGGCGCAAATTGGAGATCAATATGCTGATTTGTTT
TTGGCAGCTAAGAATTTATCAGATGCTATTTTACTTTCAGATATCCTAAGAGTAAATACTGAAATAACTA
AGGCTCCCCTATCAGCTTCAATGATTAAACGCTACGATGAACATCATCAAGACTTGACTCTTTTAAAAGC
TTTAGTTCGACAACAACTTCCAGAAAAGTATAAAGAAATCTTTTTTGATCAATCAAAAAACGGATATGCA
GGTTATATTGATGGGGGAGCTAGCCAAGAAGAATTTTATAAATTTATCAAACCAATTTTAGAAAAAATGG
ATGGTACTGAGGAATTATTGGTGAAACTAAATCGTGAAGATTTGCTGCGCAAGCAACGGACCTTTGACAA
CGGCTCTATTCCCCATCAAATTCACTTGGGTGAGCTGCATGCTATTTTGAGAAGACAAGAAGACTTTTAT
CCATTTTTAAAAGACAATCGTGAGAAGATTGAAAAAATCTTGACTTTTCGAATTCCTTATTATGTTGGTC
CATTGGCGCGTGGCAATAGTCGTTTTGCATGGATGACTCGGAAGTCTGAAGAAACAATTACCCCATGGAA
TTTTGAAGAAGTTGTCGATAAAGGTGCTTCAGCTCAATCATTTATTGAACGCATGACAAACTTTGATAAA
AATCTTCCAAATGAAAAAGTACTACCAAAACATAGTTTGCTTTATGAGTATTTTACGGTTTATAACGAAT
TGACAAAGGTCAAATATGTTACTGAAGGAATGCGAAAACCAGCATTTCTTTCAGGTGAACAGAAGAAAGC
CATTGTTGATTTACTCTTCAAAACAAATCGAAAAGTAACCGTTAAGCAATTAAAAGAAGATTATTTCAAA
AAAATAGAATGTTTTGATAGTGTTGAAATTTCAGGAGTTGAAGATAGATTTAATGCTTCATTAGGTACCT
ACCATGATTTGCTAAAAATTATTAAAGATAAAGATTTTTTGGATAATGAAGAAAATGAAGATATCTTAGA
GGATATTGTTTTAACATTGACCTTATTTGAAGATAGGGAGATGATTGAGGAAAGACTTAAAACATATGCT
CACCTCTTTGATGATAAGGTGATGAAACAGCTTAAACGTCGCCGTTATACTGGTTGGGGACGTTTGTCTC
GAAAATTGATTAATGGTATTAGGGATAAGCAATCTGGCAAAACAATATTAGATTTTTTGAAATCAGATGG
TTTTGCCAATCGCAATTTTATGCAGCTGATCCATGATGATAGTTTGACATTTAAAGAAGACATTCAAAAA
GCACAAGTGTCTGGACAAGGCGATAGTTTACATGAACATATTGCAAATTTAGCTGGTAGCCCTGCTATTA
AAAAAGGTATTTTACAGACTGTAAAAGTTGTTGATGAATTGGTCAAAGTAATGGGGCGGCATAAGCCAGA
AAATATCGTTATTGAAATGGCACGTGAAAATCAGACAACTCAAAAGGGCCAGAAAAATTCGCGAGAGCGT
ATGAAACGAATCGAAGAAGGTATCAAAGAATTAGGAAGTCAGATTCTTAAAGAGCATCCTGTTGAAAATA
CTCAATTGCAAAATGAAAAGCTCTATCTCTATTATCTCCAAAATGGAAGAGACATGTATGTGGACCAAGA
ATTAGATATTAATCGTTTAAGTGATTATGATGTCGATCACATTGTTCCACAAAGTTTCCTTAAAGACGAT
TCAATAGACAATAAGGTCTTAACGCGTTCTGATAAAAATCGTGGTAAATCGGATAACGTTCCAAGTGAAG
AAGTAGTCAAAAAGATGAAAAACTATTGGAGACAACTTCTAAACGCCAAGTTAATCACTCAACGTAAGTT
TGATAATTTAACGAAAGCTGAACGTGGAGGTTTGAGTGAACTTGATAAAGCTGGTTTTATCAAACGCCAA
TTGGTTGAAACTCGCCAAATCACTAAGCATGTGGCACAAATTTTGGATAGTCGCATGAATACTAAATACG
ATGAAAATGATAAACTTATTCGAGAGGTTAAAGTGATTACCTTAAAATCTAAATTAGTTTCTGACTTCCG
AAAAGATTTCCAATTCTATAAAGTACGTGAGATTAACAATTACCATCATGCCCATGATGCGTATCTAAAT
GCCGTCGTTGGAACTGCTTTGATTAAGAAATATCCAAAACTTGAATCGGAGTTTGTCTATGGTGATTATA
AAGTTTATGATGTTCGTAAAATGATTGCTAAGTCTGAGCAAGAAATAGGCAAAGCAACCGCAAAATATTT
CTTTTACTCTAATATCATGAACTTCTTCAAAACAGAAATTACACTTGCAAATGGAGAGATTCGCAAACGC
CCTCTAATCGAAACTAATGGGGAAACTGGAGAAATTGTCTGGGATAAAGGGCGAGATTTTGCCACAGTGC
GCAAAGTATTGTCCATGCCCCAAGTCAATATTGTCAAGAAAACAGAAGTACAGACAGGCGGATTCTCCAA
GGAGTCAATTTTACCAAAAAGAAATTCGGACAAGCTTATTGCTCGTAAAAAAGACTGGGATCCAAAAAAA
TATGGTGGTTTTGATAGTCCAACGGTAGCTTATTCAGTCCTAGTGGTTGCTAAGGTGGAAAAAGGGAAAT
CGAAGAAGTTAAAATCCGTTAAAGAGTTACTAGGGATCACAATTATGGAAAGAAGTTCCTTTGAAAAAAA
TCCGATTGACTTTTTAGAAGCTAAAGGATATAAGGAAGTTAAAAAAGACTTAATCATTAAACTACCTAAA
TATAGTCTTTTTGAGTTAGAAAACGGTCGTAAACGGATGCTGGCTAGTGCCGGAGAATTACAAAAAGGAA
ATGAGCTGGCTCTGCCAAGCAAATATGTGAATTTTTTATATTTAGCTAGTCATTATGAAAAGTTGAAGGG
TAGTCCAGAAGATAACGAACAAAAACAATTGTTTGTGGAGCAGCATAAGCATTATTTAGATGAGATTATT
GAGCAAATCAGTGAATTTTCTAAGCGTGTTATTTTAGCAGATGCCAATTTAGATAAAGTTCTTAGTGCAT
ATAACAAACATAGAGACAAACCAATACGTGAACAAGCAGAAAATATTATTCATTTATTTACGTTGACGAA
TCTTGGAGCTCCCGCTGCTTTTAAATATTTTGATACAACAATTGATCGTAAACGATATACGTCTACAAAA
GAAGTTTTAGATGCCACTCTTATCCATCAATCCATCACTGGTCTTTATGAAACACGCATTGATTTGAGTC
AGCTAGGAGGTGACGGGTCACCTAAGAAAAAACGAAAAGTTGAGGATCCTAAAAAGAAACGAAAAGTTGA
TACCGGTTCTAAAGGTGAAGAACTGTTCACCGGTGTTGTTCCGATCCTGGTTGAACTGGATGGTGATGTT
AACGGCCACAAATTCTCTGTTCGTGGTGAAGGTGAAGGTGATGCAACCAACGGTAAACTGACCCTGAAAT
TCATCTGCACTACCGGTAAACTGCCGGTTCCATGGCCGACTCTGGTGACTACCCTGACCTATGGTGTTCA
GTGTTTTTCTCGTTACCCGGATCACATGAAGCAGCATGATTTCTTCAAATCTGCAATGCCGGAAGGTTAT
GTACAGGAGCGCACCATTTCTTTCAAAGACGATGGCACCTACAAAACCCGTGCAGAGGTTAAATTTGAAG
GTGATACTCTGGTGAACCGTATTGAACTGAAAGGCATTGATTTCAAAGAGGACGGCAACATCCTGGGCCA
CAAACTGGAATATAACTTCAACTCCCATAACGTTTACATCACCGCAGACAAACAGAAGAACGGTATCAAA
GCTAACTTCAAAATTCGCCATAACGTTGAAGACGGTAGCGTACAGCTGGCGGACCACTACCAGCAGAACA
CTCCGATCGGTGATGGTCCGGTTCTGCTGCCGGATAACCACTACCTGTCCACCCAGTCTGTTCTGTCCAA
AGACCCGAACGAAAAGCGCGACCACATGGTGCTGCTGGAGTTCGTTACTGCAGCAGGTATCACGCACGGC
ATGGATGAGCTCTACAAATAAGCGGCCGCACTCGAGGCCCGAAAGGAAGCTGAGTTGGCTGCTGCCACCG
CTGAGCAATAACTAGCATAACCCCTTGGGGCCTCTAAACGGGTCTTGAGGGGTTTTTTGCTGAAAGGAGG
AACTATATCCGGATATCCCGCAAGAGGCCCGGCAGTACCGGCATAACCAAGCCTATGCCTACAGCATCCA
GGGTGACGGTGCCGAGGATGACGATGAGCGCATTGTTAGATTTCATACACGGTGCCTGACTGCGTTAGCA
ATTTAACTGTGATAAACTACCGCATTAAAGCTTATCGATGATAAGCTGTCAAACATGAGAATTCTTGAAG
ACGAAAGGGCCTCGTGATACGCCTATTTTTATAGGTTAATGTCATGATAATAATGGTTTCTTAGACGTCA
GGTGGCACTTTTCGGGGAAATGTGCGCGGAACCCCTATTTGTTTATTTTTCTAAATACATTCAAATATGT
ATCCGCTCATGAGACAATAACCCTGATAAATGCTTCAATAATATTGAAAAAGGAAGAGTATGAGTATTCA
ACATTTCCGTGTCGCCCTTATTCCCTTTTTTGCGGCATTTTGCCTTCCTGTTTTTGCTCACCCAGAAACG
CTGGTGAAAGTAAAAGATGCTGAAGATCAGTTGGGTGCACGAGTGGGTTACATCGAACTGGATCTCAACA
GCGGTAAGATCCTTGAGAGTTTTCGCCCCGAAGAACGTTTTCCAATGATGAGCACTTTTAAAGTTCTGCT
ATGTGGCGCGGTATTATCCCGTGTTGACGCCGGGCAAGAGCAACTCGGTCGCCGCATACACTATTCTCAG
AATGACTTGGTTGAGTACTCACCAGTCACAGAAAAGCATCTTACGGATGGCATGACAGTAAGAGAATTAT
GCAGTGCTGCCATAACCATGAGTGATAACACTGCGGCCAACTTACTTCTGACAACGATCGGAGGACCGAA
GGAGCTAACCGCTTTTTTGCACAACATGGGGGATCATGTAACTCGCCTTGATCGTTGGGAACCGGAGCTG
AATGAAGCCATACCAAACGACGAGCGTGACACCACGATGCCTGCAGCAATGGCAACAACGTTGCGCAAAC
TATTAACTGGCGAACTACTTACTCTAGCTTCCCGGCAACAATTAATAGACTGGATGGAGGCGGATAAAGT
TGCAGGACCACTTCTGCGCTCGGCCCTTCCGGCTGGCTGGTTTATTGCTGATAAATCTGGAGCCGGTGAG
CGTGGGTCTCGCGGTATCATTGCAGCACTGGGGCCAGATGGTAAGCCCTCCCGTATCGTAGTTATCTACA
CGACGGGGAGTCAGGCAACTATGGATGAACGAAATAGACAGATCGCTGAGATAGGTGCCTCACTGATTAA
GCATTGGTAACTGTCAGACCAAGTTTACTCATATATACTTTAGATTGATTTAAAACTTCATTTTTAATTT
AAAAGGATCTAGGTGAAGATCCTTTTTGATAATCTCATGACCAAAATCCCTTAACGTGAGTTTTCGTTCC
ACTGAGCGTCAGACCCCGTAGAAAAGATCAAAGGATCTTCTTGAGATCCTTTTTTTCTGCGCGTAATCTG
CTGCTTGCAAACAAAAAAACCACCGCTACCAGCGGTGGTTTGTTTGCCGGATCAAGAGCTACCAACTCTT
TTTCCGAAGGTAACTGGCTTCAGCAGAGCGCAGATACCAAATACTGTCCTTCTAGTGTAGCCGTAGTTAG
GCCACCACTTCAAGAACTCTGTAGCACCGCCTACATACCTCGCTCTGCTAATCCTGTTACCAGTGGCTGC
TGCCAGTGGCGATAAGTCGTGTCTTACCGGGTTGGACTCAAGACGATAGTTACCGGATAAGGCGCAGCGG
TCGGGCTGAACGGGGGGTTCGTGCACACAGCCCAGCTTGGAGCGAACGACCTACACCGAACTGAGATACC
TACAGCGTGAGCTATGAGAAAGCGCCACGCTTCCCGAAGGGAGAAAGGCGGACAGGTATCCGGTAAGCGG
CAGGGTCGGAACAGGAGAGCGCACGAGGGAGCTTCCAGGGGGAAACGCCTGGTATCTTTATAGTCCTGTC
GGGTTTCGCCACCTCTGACTTGAGCGTCGATTTTTGTGATGCTCGTCAGGGGGGCGGAGCCTATGGAAAA
ACGCCAGCAACGCGGCCTTTTTACGGTTCCTGGCCTTTTGCTGGCCTTTTGCTCACATGTTCTTTCCTGC
GTTATCCCCTGATTCTGTGGATAACCGTATTACCGCCTTTGAGTGAGCTGATACCGCTCGCCGCAGCCGA
ACGACCGAGCGCAGCGAGTCAGTGAGCGAGGAAGCGGAAGAGCGCCTGATGCGGTATTTTCTCCTTACGC
ATCTGTGCGGTATTTCACACCGCAATGGTGCACTCTCAGTACAATCTGCTCTGATGCCGCATAGTTAAGC
CAGTATACACTCCGCTATCGCTACGTGACTGGGTCATGGCTGCGCCCCGACACCCGCCAACACCCGCTGA
CGCGCCCTGACGGGCTTGTCTGCTCCCGGCATCCGCTTACAGACAAGCTGTGACCGTCTCCGGGAGCTGC
ATGTGTCAGAGGTTTTCACCGTCATCACCGAAACGCGCGAGGCAGCTGCGGTAAAGCTCATCAGCGTGGT
CGTGAAGCGATTCACAGATGTCTGCCTGTTCATCCGCGTCCAGCTCGTTGAGTTTCTCCAGAAGCGTTAA
TGTCTGGCTTCTGATAAAGCGGGCCATGTTAAGGGCGGTTT
Features (pLannotate 1.2.2; 22 found; start..end, strand, type, name):
     33..413     +  CDS            YPB1_ECOLX: Protein predicted: Swiss-Prot protein existence level 4. From Escherichia coli.
    655..1279    -  CDS            TcR (fragment): tetracycline efflux protein; tet; confers resistance to tetracycline
   1294..1315    -  protein_bind   CAP binding site: CAP binding activates transcription in the presence of cAMP. E. coli catabolite activator protein
   1328..2410    -  CDS            lacI: lac repressor; lacI; The lac repressor binds to the lac operator to inhibit transcription in E. coli. This inhibition can be relieved by adding lactose or isopropyl-β-D-thiogalactopyranoside (IPTG).
   2411..2488    -  promoter       lacI promoter: lacI
   2496..2775    -  CDS            TcR (fragment): tetracycline efflux protein; tet; confers resistance to tetracycline
   2797..2815    +  promoter       T7 promoter: promoter for bacteriophage T7 RNA polymerase
   2816..2840    +  protein_bind   lac operator: The lac repressor binds to the lac operator to inhibit transcription in E. coli. This inhibition can be relieved by adding lactose or isopropyl-β-D-thiogalactopyranoside (IPTG). lac repressor encoded by lacI
   2855..2877    +  RBS            RBS: efficient ribosome binding site from bacteriophage T7 gene 10 (Olins and Rangwala, 1989)
   2923..2940    +  CDS            thrombin site: thrombin recognition and cleavage site
   3037..3329    +  CDS            SUMO (fragment): cleavable ubiquitin-like protein tag; S. cerevisiae SMT3 (truncated)
   3541..7644    +  CDS            cas9: CAS9_STRP1 - Also known as csn1 From Streptococcus pyogenes serotype M1.
   7708..8418    +  CDS            Superfolder GFP: Superfolder GFP is a basic (constitutively fluorescent) green fluorescent protein published in 2005, derived from Aequorea victoria. It is reported to be a very rapidly-maturing weak dimer.
   8437..8474    +  CDS            SET1 (fragment): solubility-enhancement tag derived from T7 phage gene 10B
   8482..8529    +  terminator     T7 terminator: transcription terminator for bacteriophage T7 RNA polymerase
   8552..8656    -  CDS            TcR (fragment): tetracycline efflux protein; tet; confers resistance to tetracycline
   8704..8732    -  promoter       tet promoter: E. coli promoter for tetracycline efflux protein gene
   8845..8949    +  promoter       AmpR promoter: bla
   8950..9810    +  CDS            AmpR: β-lactamase; bla; confers resistance to ampicillin, carbenicillin, and related antibiotics
   9981..10569   +  rep_origin     ori: high-copy-number ColE1/pMB1/pBR322/pUC origin of replication
  10755..10894   -  misc_feature   bom: basis of mobility region from pBR322
  10996..16      -  CDS            rop (across the origin): Rop protein, which maintains plasmids at low copy number; rop
