[The description below was written by a language model from this plasmid's Addgene catalogue record and pLannotate feature annotations shown in this document.]
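Description:
Cas9-T6N (pZZ12) is an 11.2 kb bacterial expression plasmid for producing a cell-permeable form of Streptococcus pyogenes Cas9 as recombinant protein in E. coli. It is built on the Twinstrep-SUMO backbone originally used for LwCas13a expression, a pBR322-type vector carrying a ColE1/pMB1 origin together with the bom region and the rop gene, and selected through the β-lactamase (AmpR) marker. The scattered tetracycline-resistance fragments and tet promoter in the feature table are non-functional remnants of the pBR322 lineage. A lacI gene with its own promoter is carried on the plasmid to repress the expression cassette.

The payload is driven by a T7 promoter with an adjacent lac operator and the T7 gene 10 ribosome binding site, and ends at a T7 terminator, so expression depends on T7 RNA polymerase in a DE3-type host and is IPTG-inducible; the depositor reports using Rosetta 2(DE3)pLysS. The open reading frame begins with the backbone's Twin-Strep affinity tag (named in the record but not annotated), a thrombin site and a cleavable yeast SUMO tag for purification and tag removal. These are followed by a TAT cell-penetrating peptide, four Myc nuclear localisation signals, Cas9, two SV40 NLS copies and superfolder GFP; the TAT and NLS elements are described in the catalogue entry rather than annotated in the table. According to the record, the construct was derived stepwise by swapping the N-terminal 4×SV40 NLS of an earlier version for 4×Myc NLS and then adding TAT by PCR mutagenesis. The purified fluorescent protein is intended for peptide-assisted genome editing of human and mouse primary cells.
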