Addgene plasmid #199604: Cas9-T6N (pZZ12, TAT-4MycNLS-Cas9-2SV40NLS-sfGFP)
Purpose: Expression of cell permeable spCas9 in E. Coli.
Depositing lab: Junwei Shi. Depositing organization: University of Pennsylvania. Publication: Efficient engineering of human and mouse primary cells using peptide-assisted genome editing. Zhang Z, Baxter AE, Ren D, Qin K, Chen Z, Collins SM, Huang H, Komar CA, Bailer PF, Parker JB, Blobel GA, Kohli RM, Wherry EJ, Berger SL, Shi J. Nat Biotechnol. 2023 Apr 24. doi: 10.1038/s41587-023-01756-1. PubMed 37095348.
Backbone
  Vector backbone: pC013 - Twinstrep-SUMO-huLwCas13a
  Backbone size w/o insert (bp): 6086
  Total vector size (bp): 11171
  Modifications to backbone: To generate the Twinstrep-SUMO-Cas9-6S (Cas9-6S) expression vector for recombinant Cas9 protein expression in bacteria, the protein coding sequence “4 x SV40 NLS-Cas9-2 x SV40 NLS-sfGFP” from (Addgene#88921) was subcloned into Twinstrep-SUMO-huLwCas13a (Addgene#90097). To generate Cas9-6N, 4xMyc NLS from pRG232 (Addgene#149723) was subcloned into Cas9-6S to replace the N-terminus 4xSV40. To generate Cas9-T6N, PCR mutagenesis with overlapping DNA oligonucleotides complementary to the Cas9-6N backbone was used to incorporate the TAT equences into Cas9-6N.
  Vector type: Bacterial Expression, CRISPR
Growth in bacteria
  Bacterial resistance: Ampicillin, 100 μg/mL
  Growth temperature: 37°C
  Growth strain: NEB Stable
  Copy number: Unknown
Gene/Insert
  Gene/Insert name: Cas9-T6N
  Insert size (bp): 5085
  Cloning method: Ligation Independent Cloning
  Sequencing primers: 5′ SUMO: GGACTCCTTAAGATTCTTG; 3′ T7-Term: GCTAGTTATTGCTCAGCGG
Terms and licenses: Academic/Nonprofit Terms; Industry Terms: Not Available to Industry
Depositor comments: For Cas9-T6N bacterial expression, host stain Rosetta 2(DE3)pLysS was used.
How to cite: Cas9-T6N (pZZ12, TAT-4MycNLS-Cas9-2SV40NLS-sfGFP) was a gift from Junwei Shi (Addgene plasmid # 199604 ; http://n2t.net/addgene:199604 ; RRID:Addgene_199604)
